>Addgene plasmid #204468 | pMZ103-rbs1-m6 | addgene full sequence | sequence record 413696 | Addgene NGS Result
ATGCACGAACCCCCCGTTCAGTCCGACCGCTGCGCCTTATCCGGTAACTATCGTCTTGAGTCCAACCCGG
AAAGACATGCAAAAGCACCACTGGCAGCAGCCACTGGTAATTGATTTAGAGGAGTTAGTCTTGAAGTCAT
GCGCCGGTTAAGGCTAAACTGAAAGGACAAGTTTTGGTGACTGCGCTCCTCCAAGCCAGTTACCTCGGTT
CAAAGAGTTGGTAGCTCAGAGAACCTTCGAAAAACCGCCCTGCAAGGCGGTTTTTTCGTTTTCAGAGCAA
GAGATTACGCGCAGACCAAAACGATCTCAAGAAGATCATCTTATTAAGGGGTCTGACGCTCAGTGGAACG
AAAAATCAATCTAAAGTATATATGAGTAAACTTGGTCTGACAGTTACCTTAGAAAAACTCATCGAGCATC
AAATGAAACTGCAATTTATTCATATCAGGATTATCAATACCATATTTTTGAAAAAGCCGTTTCTGTAATG
AAGGAGAAAACTCACCGAGGCAGTTCCATAGGATGGCAAGATCCTGGTATCGGTCTGCGATTCCGACTCG
TCCAACATCAATACAACCTATTAATTTCCCCTCGTCAAAAATAAGGTTATCAAGTGAGAAATCACCATGA
GTGACGACTGAATCCGGTGAGAATGGCAAAAGCTTATGCATTTCTTTCCAGACTTGTTCAACAGGCCAGC
CATTACGCTCGTCATCAAAATCACTCGCATCAACCAAACCGTTATTCATTCGTGATTGCGCCTGAGCGAG
ACGAAATACGCGATCGCTGTTAAAAGGACAATTACAAACAGGAATCGAATGCAACCGGCGCAGGAACACT
GCCAGCGCATCAACAATATTTTCACCTGAATCAGGATATTCTTCTAATACCTGGAATGCTGTTTTCCCGG
GGATCGCAGTGGTGAGTAACCATGCATCATCAGGAGTACGGATAAAATGCTTGATGGTCGGAAGAGGCAT
AAATTCCGTCAGCCAGTTTAGTCTGACCATCTCATCTGTAACATCATTGGCAACGCTACCTTTGCCATGT
TTCAGAAACAACTCTGGCGCATCGGGCTTCCCATACAATCGATAGATTGTCGCACCTGATTGCCCGACAT
TATCGCGAGCCCATTTATACCCATATAAATCAGCATCCATGTTGGAATTTAATCGCGGCCTGGAGCAAGA
CGTTTCCCGTTGAATATGGCTCATAACACCCCTTGTATTACTGTTTATGTAAGCAGACAGTTTTATTGTT
CATGATGATATATTTTTATCTTGTGCAATGTACATCAGAGATTTTGAGACACAACCAATTATTGAAGGCC
TCCCTAACGGGGGGCCTTTTTTTGTTTCTGGACTCCCGCTTTTCGAGCCTAGCAAGGGTCCGGGTTCACC
GAAATCTATCTCATTTGCTAGTTATAAAATTATGAAATTTGCGTAAATTCTTCACTGAAGCTGTCACCGG
ATGTGCTTTCCGGTCTGATGAGTCCGTGAGGACGAAACAGCCTCTACAAATAATTTTGTTTAATACTAGA
GAAAGAGGGGAAATACTAGATGGTGAGCAAGGGCGAGGAGCTGTTCACCGGGGTGGTGCCCATCCTGGTC
GAGCTGGACGGCGACGTAAACGGCCACAAGTTCAGCGTGTCCGGCGAGGGCGAGGGCGATGCCACCTACG
GCAAGCTGACCCTGAAGTTCATCTGCACCACAGGCAAGCTGCCCGTGCCCTGGCCCACCCTCGTGACCAC
CTTCGGCTACGGCCTGCAATGCTTCGCCCGCTACCCCGACCACATGAAGCTGCACGACTTCTTCAAGTCC
GCCATGCCCGAAGGCTACGTCCAGGAGCGCACCATCTTCTTCAAGGACGACGGCAACTACAAGACCCGCG
CCGAGGTGAAGTTCGAGGGCGACACCCTGGTGAACCGCATCGAGCTGAAGGGCATCGACTTCAAGGAGGA
CGGCAACATCCTGGGGCACAAGCTGGAGTACAACTACAACAGCCACAACGTCTATATCATGGCCGACAAG
CAGAAGAACGGCATCAAGGTGAACTTCAAGATCCGCCACAACATCGAGGACGGCAGCGTGCAGCTCGCCG
ACCACTACCAGCAGAACACCCCAATCGGCGACGGCCCCGTGCTGCTGCCCGACAACCACTACCTTAGCTA
CCAGTCCGCCCTGAGCAAAGACCCCAACGAGAAGCGCGATCACATGGTCCTGCTGGAGTTCGTGACCGCC
GCCGGGATCACTCTCGGCATGGACGAGCTGTACAAGTAACTCGGTACCAAATTCCAGAAAAGAGGCCTCC
CGAAAGGGGGGCCTTTTTTCGTTTTGGTCCAATGGTCACCATATATCAAGTTTACGGCTAGCTCAGTCCT
AGGTACTATGCTAGCTACTAGAGAAAGAGGAGAAATACTAGATGGCTGAAGCGCAAAATGATCCCCTGCT
GCCGGGATACTCGTTTAATGCCCATCTGGTGGCGGGTTTAACGCCGATTGAGGCCAACGGTTATCTCGAT
TTTTTTATCGACCGACCGCTGGGAATGAAAGGTTATATTCTCAATCTCACCATTCGCGGTCAGGGGGTGG
TGAAAAATCAGGGACGAGAATTTGTTTGCCGACCGGGTGATATTTTGCTGTTCCCGCCAGGAGAGATTCA
TCACTACGGTCGTCATCCGGAGGCTCGCGAATGGTATCACCAGTGGGTTTACTTTCGTCCGCGCGCCTAC
TGGCATGAATGGCTTAACTGGCCGTCAATATTTGCCAATACGGGGTTCTTTCGCCCGGATGAAGCGCACC
AGCCGCATTTCAGCGACCTGTTTGGGCAAATCATTAACGCCGGGCAAGGGGAAGGGCGCTATTCGGAGCT
GCTGGCGATAAATCTGCTTGAGCAATTGTTACTGCGGCGCATGGAAGCGATTAACGAGTCGCTCCATCCA
CCGATGGATAATCGGGTACGCGAGGCTTGTCAGTACATCAGCGATCACCTGGCAGACAGCAATTTTGATA
TCGCCAGCGTCGCACAGCATGTTTGCTTGTCGCCGTCGCGTCTGTCACATCTTTTCCGCCAGCAGTTAGG
GATTAGCGTCTTAAGCTGGCGCGAGGACCAACGTATCAGCCAGGCGAAGCTGCTTTTGAGCACCACCCGG
ATGCCTATCGCCACCGTCGGTCGCAATGTTGGTTTTGACGATCAACTCTATTTCTCGCGGGTATTTAAAA
AATGCACCGGGGCCAGCCCGAGCGAGTTCCGTGCCGGTTAATAACCAATTATTGAAGGCCGCTAACGCGG
CCTTTTTTTGTTTCTGATCTCCCAATGGCGGCGCGCCATCGAATGGCGCAAAACCTTTCGCGGTATGGCA
TGATAGCGCCCGGAAGAGAGTCAATTCAGGGTGGTGAATATGAAACCAGTAACGTTATACGATGTCGCAG
AGTATGCCGGTGTCTCTTATCAGACCGTTTCCCGCGTGGTGAACCAGGCCAGCCACGTTTCTGCGAAAAC
GCGGGAAAAAGTGGAAGCGGCGATGGCGGAGCTGAATTACATTCCCAACCGCGTGGCACAACAACTGGCG
GGCAAACAGTCGTTGCTGATTGGCGTTGCCACCTCCAGTCTGGCCCTGCACGCGCCGTCGCAAATTGTCG
CGGCGATTAAATCTCGCGCCGATCAACTGGGTGCCAGCGTGGTGGTGTCGATGGTAGAACGAAGCGGCGT
CGAAGCCTGTAAAGCGGCGGTGCACAATCTTCTCGCGCAACGCGTCAGTGGGCTGATCATTAACTATCCG
CTGGATGACCAGGATGCCATTGCTGTGGAAGCTGCCTGCACTAATGTTCCGGCGTTATTTCTTGATGTCT
CTGACCAGACACCCATCAACAGTATTATTTTCTCCCATGAGGACGGTACGCGACTGGGCGTGGAGCATCT
GGTCGCATTGGGTCACCAGCAAATCGCGCTGTTAGCGGGCCCATTAAGTTCTGTCTCGGCGCGTCTGCGT
CTGGCTGGCTGGCATAAATATCTCACTCGCAATCAAATTCAGCCGATAGCGGAACGGGAAGGCGACTGGA
GTGCCATGTCCGGTTTTCAACAAACCATGCAAATGCTGAATGAGGGCATCGTTCCCACTGCGATGCTGGT
TGCCAACGATCAGATGGCGCTGGGCGCAATGCGCGCCATTACCGAGTCCGGGCTGCGCGTTGGTGCGGAT
ATCTCGGTAGTGGGATACGACGATACCGAAGATAGCTCATGTTATATCCCGCCGTTAACCACCATCAAAC
AGGATTTTCGCCTGCTGGGGCAAACCAGCGTGGACCGCTTGCTGCAACTCTCTCAGGGCCAGGCGGTGAA
GGGCAATCAGCTGTTGCCAGTCTCACTGGTGAAAAGAAAAACCACCCTGGCGCCCAATACGCAAACCGCC
TCTCCCCGCGCGTTGGCCGATTCATTAATGCAGCTGGCACGACAGGTTTCCCGACTGGAAAGCGGGCAGT
GACAATCCAGGAGGAAAAAAATGTCCAGATTAGATAAAAGTAAAGTGATTAACAGCGCATTAGAGCTGCT
TAATGAGGTCGGAATCGAAGGTTTAACAACCCGTAAACTCGCCCAGAAGCTAGGTGTAGAGCAGCCTACA
TTGTATTGGCATGTAAAAAATAAGCGGGCTTTGCTCGACGCCTTAGCCATTGAGATGTTAGATAGGCACC
ATACTCACTTTTGCCCTTTAGAAGGGGAAAGCTGGCAAGATTTTTTACGTAATAACGCTAAAAGTTTTAG
ATGTGCTTTACTAAGTCATCGCGATGGAGCAAAAGTACATTTAGGTACACGGCCTACAGAAAAACAGTAT
GAAACTCTCGAAAATCAATTAGCCTTTTTATGCCAACAAGGTTTTTCACTAGAGAATGCATTATATGCAC
TCAGCGCTGTGGGGCATTTTACTTTAGGTTGCGTATTGGAAGATCAAGAGCATCAAGTCGCTAAAGAAGA
AAGGGAAACACCTACTACTGATAGTATGCCGCCATTATTACGACAAGCTATCGAATTATTTGATCACCAA
GGTGCAGAGCCAGCCTTCTTATTCGGCCTTGAATTGATCATATGCGGATTAGAAAAACAACTTAAATGTG
AAAGTGGGTCCTAATCTAATTTAACAAAAGGTTTTCCAATTTATGGCCTTGGTTGACGGTTTTCTTGAGC
TGGAACGCTCAAGTGGAAAATTGGAGTGGAGCGCCATCCTGCAGAAGATGGCGAGCGACCTTGGATTCTC
GAAGATCCTGTTCGGCCTGTTGCCTAAGGACAGCCAGGACTACGAGAACGCCTTCATCGTCGGCAACTAC
CCGGCCGCCTGGCGCGAGCATTACGACCGGGCTGGCTACGCGCGGGTCGACCCGACGGTCAGTCACTGTA
CCCAGAGCGTACTGCCGATTTTCTGGGAACCGTCCATCTACCAGACGCGAAAGCAGCACGAGTTCTTCGA
GGAAGCCTCGGCCGCCGGCCTGGTGTATGGGCTGACCATGCCGCTGCATGGTGCTCGCGGCGAATGGGGC
GCGCTGAACGTGAGCGTGGAAGCGGAAAACCGGGCCGAGGCCAACCGTTTCATGGAGTCGGTCCTGCCGA
CCCTGTGGATGCTCAAGGACTACGCACTGCAGAGCGGTGCCGGACTGGCCTTCGAACATCCGGTCAGCAA
ACCGGTGGTTCTGACCAGCCGGGAGAAGGAAGTGTTGCAGTGGTGCGCCATCGGCAAGACCAGTTGGGAG
ATATCGGTTATCTGCAACTGCTCGGAAGCCAATGTGAACTTCCATATGGGAAATATTCGGCGGAAGTTCG
GTGTGACCTCCCGCCGCGTAGCGGCCATTATGGCCGTTAATTTGGGTCTTATTACTCTCTGACCATAATT
GGTAACGAATCAGACAATTGACGGCTCGAGGGAGTAGCATAGGGTTTGCAGAATCCCTGCTTCGTCCATT
TGACAGGCACATTATGCATCGATGATAAGCTGTCAAACATGAGCAGATCCTCTACGCCGGACGCATCGTG
GCCGGCATCACCGGCGCCACAGGTGCGGTTGCTGGCGCCTATATCGCCGACATCACCGATGGGGAAGATC
GGGCTCGCCACTTCGGGCTCATGAGCAAATATTTTATCTGAGGTGCTTCCTCGCTCACTGACTCGCTGCA
CGAGGCAGACCTCAGCGCTAGCGGAGTGTATACTGGCTTACTATGTTGGCACTGATGAGGGTGTCAGTGA
AGTGCTTCATGTGGCAGGAGAAAAAAGGCTGCACCGGTGCGTCAGCAGAATATGTGATACAGGATATATT
CCGCTTCCTCGCTCACTGACTCGCTACGCTCGGTCGTTCGACTGCGGCGAGCGGAAATGGCTTACGAACG
GGGCGGAGATTTCCCGGAAGATGCCAGGAAGATACTTAACAGGGAAGTGAGAGGGCCGCGGCAAAGCCGT
TTTTCCATAGGCTCCGCCCCCCTGACAAGCATCACGAAATCTGACGCTCAAATCAGTGGTGGCGAAACCC
GACAGGACTATAAAGATACCAGGCGTTTCCCCCTGGCGGCTCCCTCGTGCGCTCTCCTGTTCCTGCCTTT
CGGTTTACCGGTGTCATTCCGCTGTTATGGCCGCGTTTGTCTCATTCCACGCCTGACACTCAGTTCCGGG
TAGGCAGTTCGCTCCAAGCTGGACTGT
Features (pLannotate 1.2.2; 15 found; start..end, strand, type, name):
    399..1214    -  CDS            KanR: aminoglycoside phosphotransferase; aph(3')-Ia; confers resistance to kanamycin in bacteria or G418 (Geneticin®) in eukaryotes
   1461..1510    +  misc_RNA       sTRSV HHRz: hammerhead ribozyme from the tobacco ringspot virus satellite RNA (Khvorova et al., 2003)
   1560..2279    +  CDS            EYFP: enhanced YFP mammalian codon-optimized
   2367..2385    +  promoter       J23119(SpeI) promoter (fragment): bacterial promoter (Registry of Standard Biological Parts BBa J23119) modified to end with an SpeI site
   2422..3259    +  CDS            araC (fragment): L-arabinose regulatory protein; araC
   3326..3399    +  promoter       lacI promoter (fragment): lacI
   3400..4479    +  CDS            lacI: LACI_ECOLI - Experimental evidence at protein level: Swiss-Prot protein existence level 1. Repressor of the lactose operon. Binds allolactose as an inducer. From Escherichia coli (strain K12).
   4501..5121    +  CDS            tetR: TETR2_ECOLX - Experimental evidence at protein level: Swiss-Prot protein existence level 1. TetR is the repressor of the tetracycline resistance element; its N-terminal region forms a helix-turn-helix structure and binds DNA. Binding of tetracycline to TetR reduces the repressor affinity for the tetracycline resistance gene (tetA) promoter operator sites. From Escherichia coli.
   5153..5869    +  CDS            lasR: LASR_PSEAE - Experimental evidence at protein level: Swiss-Prot protein existence level 1. Transcriptional activator of elastase structural gene (LasB). Binds to the PAI autoinducer. From Pseudomonas aeruginosa (strain ATCC 15692 / DSM 22644 / CIP 104116 / JCM 14847 / LMG 12228 / 1C / PRS 101 / PAO1).
   5968..5986    -  promoter       tet promoter (fragment): E. coli promoter for tetracycline efflux protein gene
   5996..6116    +  CDS            TcR (fragment): tetracycline efflux protein; tet; confers resistance to tetracycline
   6135..6157    -  rep_origin     RSF ori (fragment): Plasmids containing the RSF 1030 origin of replication can be propagated in E. coli cells that contain additional plasmids with compatible origins.
   6174..6200    +  misc_feature   bom (fragment): basis of mobility region from pBR322
   6299..6354    -  rep_origin     RSF ori (fragment): Plasmids containing the RSF 1030 origin of replication can be propagated in E. coli cells that contain additional plasmids with compatible origins.
   6442..310     -  rep_origin     p15A ori (across the origin): Plasmids containing the medium-copy-number p15A origin of replication can be propagated in E. coli cells that contain a second plasmid with the ColE1 origin.
