[The description below was written by a language model from this plasmid's Addgene catalogue record and pLannotate feature annotations shown in this document.]
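Description:
pMZ103-rbs1-m6 is a bacterial synthetic-biology plasmid that acts as a whole-cell biosensor for the Pseudomonas aeruginosa quorum-sensing signal 3OC12-HSL. It is built on the pAN871 backbone, is propagated in E. coli from a p15A origin (recorded as low copy), and is selected with kanamycin through an aph(3')-Ia KanR gene. The sequenced plasmid is about 6.7 kb. Short annotated matches to RSF ori, bom, a tet promoter and TcR are only fragments. They most likely reflect backbone remnants or sequence similarity around the origin rather than functional parts.

The sensor has two modules. The regulator module is a multi-gene arrangement inherited from the backbone, in which a lacI promoter fragment is followed by lacI and tetR. The lasR coding sequence was inserted directly after tetR, so that LasR is expressed as part of this operon rather than from its own promoter. An araC fragment preceded by a J23119-type constitutive promoter fragment lies upstream. The LasR variant carries the substitutions L125W, S129N and L130V, which the record describes as giving improved specificity for 3OC12-HSL. The "rbs1" in the name presumably refers to a ribosome binding site variant, although the record does not explain it.

The output module places eYFP under the LasR-responsive PLas promoter. An sTRSV hammerhead ribozyme lies upstream of the reporter, a common insulator that cleaves the 5′ untranslated region to make expression less dependent on promoter context. When LasR binds the signal it activates PLas, and the resulting fluorescence reports ligand concentration. The plasmid comes from work mapping the LasR sequence-function landscape and suits characterising signal specificity and crosstalk in engineered quorum-sensing circuits.
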