Addgene plasmid #204468: pMZ103-rbs1-m6
Purpose: This is a biosensor with improved specificity to 3OC12-HSL, containing LasR L125W-S129N-L130V mutation.
Depositing lab: Lauren Andrews. Depositing organization: University of Massachusetts, Amherst. Publication: Identifying LasR Quorum Sensors with Improved Signal Specificity by Mapping the Sequence-Function Landscape. Zeng M, Sarker B, Rondthaler SN, Vu V, Andrews LB. ACS Synth Biol. 2024 Feb 16;13(2):568-589. doi: 10.1021/acssynbio.3c00543. Epub 2024 Jan 11. PubMed 38206199.
Backbone
  Vector backbone: pAN871
  Backbone size w/o insert (bp): 5455
  Modifications to backbone: Insert lasR gene after tetR gene
  Vector type: Synthetic Biology
Growth in bacteria
  Bacterial resistance: Kanamycin, 50 μg/mL
  Growth temperature: 37°C
  Growth strain: DH5alpha
  Copy number: Low Copy
Gene/Insert 1
  Gene/Insert name: quorum sensing regulator LasR
  Insert size (bp): 720
  Mutation: LasR L125W-S129N-L130V mutation
  Entrez Gene: lasR (a.k.a. PA1430)
  Promoter: In an operon
  Cloning method: Restriction Enzyme; 5′ cloning site BsaI (destroyed during cloning); 3′ cloning site BsaI (destroyed during cloning)
  Sequencing primers: 5′ CAGAGCCAGCCTTCTTATTCG; 3′ CCTGTCAAATGGACGAAGCAG
Gene/Insert 2
  Gene/Insert name: eYFP
  Insert size (bp): 720
  Promoter: PLas
  Cloning method: Restriction Enzyme; 5′ cloning site BbsI (destroyed during cloning); 3′ cloning site BbsI (destroyed during cloning)
  Sequencing primers: 5′ TGGCTCATAACACCCCTTG
Terms and licenses: Academic/Nonprofit Terms; Industry Terms: Not Available to Industry
How to cite: pMZ103-rbs1-m6 was a gift from Lauren Andrews (Addgene plasmid # 204468 ; http://n2t.net/addgene:204468 ; RRID:Addgene_204468)
